LOCUS       Exported 8561 bp ds-DNA circular SYN 12-MAY-2021
DEFINITION  Expression of G protein-coupled receptors for PRESTO-Tango: parallel
            receptorome expression and screening via transcriptional output,
            with transcriptional activation following arrestin translocation.
ACCESSION   .
VERSION     .
KEYWORDS    GPR111-Tango
SOURCE      synthetic DNA construct
  ORGANISM  synthetic DNA construct
REFERENCE   1 (bases 1 to 8561)
  AUTHORS   Kroeze WK, Sassano MF, Huang XP, Lansu K, McCorvy JD, Giguere PM,
            Sciaky N, Roth BL
  TITLE     PRESTO-Tango as an open-source resource for interrogation of the
            druggable human GPCRome.
  JOURNAL   Nat Struct Mol Biol. 2015 May;22(5):362-9. doi: 10.1038/nsmb.3014.
            Epub 2015 Apr 20.
  PUBMED    25895059
REFERENCE   2 (bases 1 to 8561)
  AUTHORS   .
  TITLE     Direct Submission
  JOURNAL   Exported May 12, 2021 from SnapGene Server 1.1.58
            http://www.snapgene.com
FEATURES             Location/Qualifiers
     source          1..8561
                     /organism="synthetic DNA construct"
                     /mol_type="other DNA"
     enhancer        1..380
                     /label=CMV enhancer
                     /note="human cytomegalovirus immediate early enhancer"
     promoter        381..584
                     /label=CMV promoter
                     /note="human cytomegalovirus (CMV) immediate early
                     promoter"
     primer_bind     535..555
                     /label=CMV-F
                     /note="Human CMV immediate early promoter, forward primer"
     primer_bind     629..648
                     /label=T7
                     /note="T7 promoter, forward primer"
     promoter        629..647
                     /label=T7 promoter
                     /note="promoter for bacteriophage T7 RNA polymerase"
     CDS             2885..3886
                     /codon_start=1
                     /product="tetracycline-controlled transactivator,
                     comprising a fusion of the tetracycline repressor TetR with
                     the C-terminal activation domain of herpes simplex virus
                     VP16"
                     /label=tTA
                     /note="In the Tet-Off(R) system, tTA binds to the
                     Tet-responsive element and stimulates transcription only in
                     the absence of tetracycline or doxycycline."
                     /translation="RLDKSKVINSALELLNEVGIEGLTTRKLAQKLGVEQPTLYWHVKN
                     KRALLDALAIEMLDRHHTHFCPLEGESWQDFLRNNAKSFRCALLSHRDGAKVHLGTRPT
                     EKQYETLENQLAFLCQQGFSLENALYALSAVGHFTLGCVLEDQEHQVAKEERETPTTDS
                     MPPLLRQAIELFDHQGAEPAFLFGLELIICGLEKQLKCESGSAYSRARTKNNYGSTIEG
                     LLDLPDDDAPEEAGLAAPRLSFLPAGHTRRLSTAPPTDVSLGDELHLDGEDVAMAHADA
                     LDDFDLDMLGDGDSPGPGFTPHDSAPYGALDMADFEFEQMFTDALGIDEYGG"
     primer_bind     complement(2952..2971)
                     /label=Tet-R
                     /note="Tetracycline resistance gene, reverse primer"
     primer_bind     complement(3918..3935)
                     /label=BGH-rev
                     /note="Bovine growth hormone terminator, reverse primer.
                     Also called BGH reverse"
     polyA_signal    3924..4148
                     /label=bGH poly(A) signal
                     /note="bovine growth hormone polyadenylation signal"
     rep_origin      4194..4622
                     /direction=RIGHT
                     /label=f1 ori
                     /note="f1 bacteriophage origin of replication; arrow
                     indicates direction of (+) strand synthesis"
     primer_bind     complement(4281..4300)
                     /label=F1ori-R
                     /note="F1 origin, reverse primer"
     primer_bind     4491..4512
                     /label=F1ori-F
                     /note="F1 origin, forward primer"
     primer_bind     complement(4631..4651)
                     /label=pBABE 3'
                     /note="SV40 enhancer, reverse primer for pBABE vectors"
     promoter        4636..4965
                     /label=SV40 promoter
                     /note="SV40 enhancer and early promoter"
     rep_origin      4816..4951
                     /label=SV40 ori
                     /note="SV40 origin of replication"
     primer_bind     4878..4897
                     /label=SV40pro-F
                     /note="SV40 promoter/origin, forward primer"
     CDS             5032..5826
                     /codon_start=1
                     /gene="aph(3')-II (or nptII)"
                     /product="aminoglycoside phosphotransferase from Tn5"
                     /label=NeoR/KanR
                     /note="confers resistance to neomycin, kanamycin, and G418
                     (Geneticin(R))"
                     /translation="MIEQDGLHAGSPAAWVERLFGYDWAQQTIGCSDAAVFRLSAQGRP
                     VLFVKTDLSGALNELQDEAARLSWLATTGVPCAAVLDVVTEAGRDWLLLGEVPGQDLLS
                     SHLAPAEKVSIMADAMRRLHTLDPATCPFDHQAKHRIERARTRMEAGLVDQDDLDEEHQ
                     GLAPAELFARLKARMPDGEDLVVTHGDACLPNIMVENGRFSGFIDCGRLGVADRYQDIA
                     LATRDIAEELGGEWADRFLVLYGIAAPDSQRIAFYRLLDEFF"
     primer_bind     complement(5086..5105)
                     /label=Neo-R
                     /note="Neomycin resistance gene, reverse primer"
     primer_bind     5696..5715
                     /label=Neo-F
                     /note="Neomycin resistance gene, forward primer"
     polyA_signal    6000..6121
                     /label=SV40 poly(A) signal
                     /note="SV40 polyadenylation signal"
     primer_bind     complement(6037..6056)
                     /label=SV40pA-R
                     /note="SV40 polyA, reverse primer"
     primer_bind     6091..6110
                     /label=EBV-rev
                     /note="SV40 polyA terminator, reverse primer"
     primer_bind     complement(6170..6186)
                     /label=M13 rev
                     /note="common sequencing primer, one of multiple similar
                     variants"
     primer_bind     complement(6170..6186)
                     /label=M13 Reverse
                     /note="In lacZ gene. Also called M13-rev"
     primer_bind     complement(6183..6205)
                     /label=M13/pUC Reverse
                     /note="In lacZ gene"
     protein_bind    6194..6210
                     /label=lac operator
                     /bound_moiety="lac repressor encoded by lacI"
                     /note="The lac repressor binds to the lac operator to
                     inhibit transcription in E. coli. This inhibition can be
                     relieved by adding lactose or
                     isopropyl-beta-D-thiogalactopyranoside (IPTG)."
     promoter        complement(6218..6248)
                     /label=lac promoter
                     /note="promoter for the E. coli lac operon"
     protein_bind    6263..6284
                     /label=CAP binding site
                     /bound_moiety="E. coli catabolite activator protein"
                     /note="CAP binding activates transcription in the presence
                     of cAMP."
     primer_bind     complement(6401..6418)
                     /label=L4440
                     /note="L4440 vector, forward primer"
     rep_origin      complement(6572..7160)
                     /direction=LEFT
                     /label=ori
                     /note="high-copy-number ColE1/pMB1/pBR322/pUC origin of
                     replication"
     primer_bind     complement(6652..6671)
                     /label=pBR322ori-F
                     /note="pBR322 origin, forward primer"
     CDS             complement(7331..8191)
                     /codon_start=1
                     /gene="bla"
                     /product="beta-lactamase"
                     /label=AmpR
                     /note="confers resistance to ampicillin, carbenicillin, and
                     related antibiotics"
                     /translation="MSIQHFRVALIPFFAAFCLPVFAHPETLVKVKDAEDQLGARVGYI
                     ELDLNSGKILESFRPEERFPMMSTFKVLLCGAVLSRIDAGQEQLGRRIHYSQNDLVEYS
                     PVTEKHLTDGMTVRELCSAAITMSDNTAANLLLTTIGGPKELTAFLHNMGDHVTRLDRW
                     EPELNEAIPNDERDTTMPVAMATTLRKLLTGELLTLASRQQLIDWMEADKVAGPLLRSA
                     LPAGWFIADKSGAGERGSRGIIAALGPDGKPSRIVVIYTTGSQATMDERNRQIAEIGAS
                     LIKHW"
     primer_bind     7954..7973
                     /label=Amp-R
                     /note="Ampicillin resistance gene, reverse primer"
     promoter        complement(8192..8296)
                     /gene="bla"
                     /label=AmpR promoter
     primer_bind     complement(8371..8390)
                     /label=pRS-marker
                     /note="pRS vectors, use to sequence yeast selectable
                     marker"
ORIGIN
        1 gacattgatt attgactagt tattaatagt aatcaattac ggggtcatta gttcatagcc
       61 catatatgga gttccgcgtt acataactta cggtaaatgg cccgcctggc tgaccgccca
      121 acgacccccg cccattgacg tcaataatga cgtatgttcc catagtaacg ccaataggga
      181 ctttccattg acgtcaatgg gtggagtatt tacggtaaac tgcccacttg gcagtacatc
      241 aagtgtatca tatgccaagt acgcccccta ttgacgtcaa tgacggtaaa tggcccgcct
      301 ggcattatgc ccagtacatg accttatggg actttcctac ttggcagtac atctacgtat
      361 tagtcatcgc tattaccatg gtgatgcggt tttggcagta catcaatggg cgtggatagc
      421 ggtttgactc acggggattt ccaagtctcc accccattga cgtcaatggg agtttgtttt
      481 ggcaccaaaa tcaacgggac tttccaaaat gtcgtaacaa ctccgcccca ttgacgcaaa
      541 tgggcggtag gcgtgtacgg tgggaggtct atataagcag agctctctgg ctaactagag
      601 aacccactgc ttactggctt atcgaaatta atacgactca ctatagggag acccaagctg
      661 gctagcgttt aaacttaagc ttggtaccga gctcggatcc actagtccag tgtggtggaa
      721 ttctgcagat atccagcaca gtggcggccg cgccaccatg aagacgatca tcgccctgag
      781 ctacatcttc tgcctggtat tcgccgacta caaggacgat gatgacgcca gcatcgatat
      841 gacacatatc cttctgttgt attatctggt gtttctgctg cctaccgagt catgcaggac
      901 tctgtaccaa gcggcaagta agtccaaaga gaaggtcccc gcacgcccac acggagtttg
      961 cgacggtgtg tgtacagact acagccagtg tacacagcca tgcccccctg acacacaggg
     1021 aaacatgggg tttagctgtc ggcaaaaaac atggcataag atcaccgaca cttgccagac
     1081 cctgaacgct ttgaacatat tcgaagaaga tagtaggctg gtgcaaccct tcgaggataa
     1141 tataaaaatc tctgtttaca ctggcaaatc cgagacaatt actgatatgc tgcttcaaaa
     1201 gtgtcctacg gacttgagtt gcgtgattcg caacattcaa cagagtccct ggataccagg
     1261 caatatcgcc gttattgtgc aacttttgca taacattagt acggccatct ggaccggcgt
     1321 cgacgaagcg aaaatgcagt cctatagtac gatcgcgaat catatcctga attctaaaag
     1381 catctccaat tggacattta tccctgatcg gaactcctca tatatcttgc tgcacagcgt
     1441 caattcattc gcaaggagac tttttattga taaacatcct gtcgatatct cagatgtttt
     1501 catccacact atgggtacca ctatttcagg tgacaacatc gggaagaact tcactttttc
     1561 aatgcgcatc aacgacacat ctaatgaagt aactggccgc gtattgatta gccgagatga
     1621 actcaggaag gtcccctctc catctcaggt tatttccatc gcgtttccaa ccattggagc
     1681 aatactggaa gcatctctcc ttgaaaatgt taccgtcaat ggtctggtcc tttctgccat
     1741 actgccaaaa gagctgaaaa gaatttccct catctttgaa aagattagta aatcagagga
     1801 aagacgaact cagtgcgtag gttggcactc agtggagaat aggtgggatc aacaggcatg
     1861 taagatgata caggaaaaca gccagcaagc agtgtgcaaa tgtcgcccct ctaaactctt
     1921 cacctctttc tccatcctga tgtctcctca catactggag tccctcatct tgacttacat
     1981 tacatatgtg ggcctgggga tttctatatg ttccctgatc ctctgtcttt ctattgaagt
     2041 tcttgtttgg tcacaggtta caaagacgga gattacttac ctgagacatg tttgcatagt
     2101 caacatcgca gccacattgc tgatggctga tgtatggttt atcgtggcca gttttctgtc
     2161 tggacctata acacaccaca aaggatgcgt tgccgcaacc ttcttcgttc acttctttta
     2221 tctgtctgtt tttttttgga tgcttgccaa agccctgttg atcctctacg gaataatgat
     2281 cgtattccac accctcccta aaagcgtact tgtggcctct ctgttttcag tgggctacgg
     2341 ttgtcccctg gccatagctg caatcaccgt ggcggccaca gaaccaggga aaggatatct
     2401 ccggccagaa atctgctggc tgaactggga catgactaag gccctgcttg cctttgtcat
     2461 ccctgcgctt gctatagtgg tagtcaactt gatcacggtg acactggtga tagtaaaaac
     2521 gcagcgggct gctatcggta atagcatgtt ccaggaagta agagctattg tacggatcag
     2581 caaaaatatc gcgatcctga cccccctcct gggattgacc tggggattcg gcgtagccac
     2641 cgtcatagac gacagaagct tggcctttca tatcattttc agcttgctga atgcattcca
     2701 aggctttttt atcctggtct ttggaacaat tctggacccg aagatcagag aggctctgaa
     2761 ggggatcgat accggtggac gcaccccacc cagcctgggt ccccaagatg agtcctgcac
     2821 caccgccagc tcctccctgg ccaaggacac ttcatcgacc ggtgagaacc tgtacttcca
     2881 gctaagatta gataaaagta aagtgattaa cagcgcatta gagctgctta atgaggtcgg
     2941 aatcgaaggt ttaacaaccc gtaaactcgc ccagaagcta ggtgtagagc agcctacatt
     3001 gtattggcat gtaaaaaata agcgggcttt gctcgacgcc ttagccattg agatgttaga
     3061 taggcaccat actcactttt gccctttaga aggggaaagc tggcaagatt ttttacgtaa
     3121 taacgctaaa agttttagat gtgctttact aagtcatcgc gatggagcaa aagtacattt
     3181 aggtacacgg cctacagaaa aacagtatga aactctcgaa aatcaattag cctttttatg
     3241 ccaacaaggt ttttcactag agaatgcatt atatgcactc agcgctgtgg ggcattttac
     3301 tttaggttgc gtattggaag atcaagagca tcaagtcgct aaagaagaaa gggaaacacc
     3361 tactactgat agtatgccgc cattattacg acaagctatc gaattatttg atcaccaagg
     3421 tgcagagcca gccttcttat tcggccttga attgatcata tgcggattag aaaaacaact
     3481 taaatgtgaa agtgggtccg cgtacagccg cgcgcgtacg aaaaacaatt acgggtctac
     3541 catcgagggc ctgctcgatc tcccggacga cgacgccccc gaagaggcgg ggctggcggc
     3601 tccgcgcctg tcctttctcc ccgcgggaca cacgcgcaga ctgtcgacgg cccccccgac
     3661 cgatgtcagc ctgggggacg agctccactt agacggcgag gacgtggcga tggcgcatgc
     3721 cgacgcgcta gacgatttcg atctggacat gttgggggac ggggattccc cgggtccggg
     3781 atttaccccc cacgactccg ccccctacgg cgctctggat atggccgact tcgagtttga
     3841 gcagatgttt accgatgccc ttggaattga cgagtacggt gggtagtcta gagggcccgt
     3901 ttaaacccgc tgatcagcct cgactgtgcc ttctagttgc cagccatctg ttgtttgccc
     3961 ctcccccgtg ccttccttga ccctggaagg tgccactccc actgtccttt cctaataaaa
     4021 tgaggaaatt gcatcgcatt gtctgagtag gtgtcattct attctggggg gtggggtggg
     4081 gcaggacagc aagggggagg attgggaaga caatagcagg catgctgggg atgcggtggg
     4141 ctctatggct tctgaggcgg aaagaaccag ctggggctct agggggtatc cccnnnnnnn
     4201 nnnnnnnnnn nnnnnnnnnn nnnnnnnnnn nnnnnnnnnn nnnnnnnnnn nnnnnnnnnn
     4261 nnnnnnnnnn nnnnnnnnnn nnnnnnnnnn nnnnnnnnnn nnnnnnnnnn nnnnnnncnn
     4321 nnnnnnnnnn nnnnnnnnnn nnnnnnnnnn nnnnnnnnnn nnnnnnnnnn nnnnnnnnnn
     4381 nnnnnnnnnn nnnnnnnnnn nnnnnnnnna nnnnnnnnnn nnnnnnnnnn nnnnnnnnnn
     4441 nnnnnnnnnn nnnnnnnnnc ctttgacgtt ggagtccacg ttctttaata gtggactctt
     4501 gttccaaact ggaacaacac tcaaccctat ctcggtctat tcttttgatt tataagggat
     4561 tttgccgatt tcggcctatt ggttaaaaaa tgagctgatt taacaaaaat ttaacgcgaa
     4621 ttaattctgt ggaatgtgtg tcagttaggg tgtggaaagt ccccaggctc cccagcaggc
     4681 agaagtatgc aaagcatgca tctcaattag tcagcaacca ggtgtggaaa gtccccaggc
     4741 tccccagcag gcagaagtat gcaaagcatg catctcaatt agtcagcaac catagtcccg
     4801 cccctaactc cgcccatccc gcccctaact ccgcccagtt ccgcccattc tccgccccat
     4861 ggctgactaa ttttttttat ttatgcagag gccgaggccg cctctgcctc tgagctattc
     4921 cagaagtagt gaggaggctt ttttggaggc ctaggctttt gcaaaaagct cccgggagct
     4981 tgtatatcca ttttcggatc tgatcaagag acaggatgag gatcgtttcg catgattgaa
     5041 caagatggat tgcacgcagg ttctccggcc gcttgggtgg agaggctatt cggctatgac
     5101 tgggcacaac agacaatcgg ctgctctgat gccgccgtgt tccggctgtc agcgcagggg
     5161 cgcccggttc tttttgtcaa gaccgacctg tccggtgccc tgaatgaact gcaggacgag
     5221 gcagcgcggc tatcgtggct ggccacgacg ggcgttcctt gcgcagctgt gctcgacgtt
     5281 gtcactgaag cgggaaggga ctggctgcta ttgggcgaag tgccggggca ggatctcctg
     5341 tcatctcacc ttgctcctgc cgagaaagta tccatcatgg ctgatgcaat gcggcggctg
     5401 catacgcttg atccggctac ctgcccattc gaccaccaag cgaaacatcg catcgagcga
     5461 gcacgtactc ggatggaagc cggtcttgtc gatcaggatg atctggacga agagcatcag
     5521 gggctcgcgc cagccgaact gttcgccagg ctcaaggcgc gcatgcccga cggcgaggat
     5581 ctcgtcgtga cccatggcga tgcctgcttg ccgaatatca tggtggaaaa tggccgcttt
     5641 tctggattca tcgactgtgg ccggctgggt gtggcggacc gctatcagga catagcgttg
     5701 gctacccgtg atattgctga agagcttggc ggcgaatggg ctgaccgctt cctcgtgctt
     5761 tacggtatcg ccgctcccga ttcgcagcgc atcgccttct atcgccttct tgacgagttc
     5821 ttctgagcgg gactctgggg ttcgaaatga ccgaccaagc gacgcccaac ctgccatcac
     5881 gagatttcga ttccaccgcc gccttctatg aaaggttggg cttcggaatc gttttccggg
     5941 acgccggctg gatgatcctc cagcgcgggg atctcatgct ggagttcttc gcccacccca
     6001 acttgtttat tgcagcttat aatggttaca aataaagcaa tagcatcaca aatttcacaa
     6061 ataaagcatt tttttcactg cattctagtt gtggtttgtc caaactcatc aatgtatctt
     6121 atcatgtctg tataccgtcg acctctagct agagcttggc gtaatcatgg tcatagctgt
     6181 ttcctgtgtg aaattgttat ccgctcacaa ttccacacaa catacgagcc ggaagcataa
     6241 agtgtaaagc ctggggtgcc taatgagtga gctaactcac attaattgcg ttgcgctcac
     6301 tgcccgcttt ccagtcggga aacctgtcgt gccagctgca ttaatgaatc ggccaacgcg
     6361 cggggagagg cggtttgcgt attgggcgct cttccgcttc ctcgctcact gactcgctgc
     6421 gctcggtcgt tcggctgcgg cgagcggtat cagctcactc aaaggcggta atacggttat
     6481 ccacagaatc aggggataac gcaggaaaga acatgtgagc aaaaggccag caaaaggcca
     6541 ggaaccgtaa aaaggccgcg ttgctggcgt ttttccatag gctccgcccc cctgacgagc
     6601 atcacaaaaa tcgacgctca agtcagaggt ggcgaaaccc gacaggacta taaagatacc
     6661 aggcgtttcc ccctggaagc tccctcgtgc gctctcctgt tccgaccctg ccgcttaccg
     6721 gatacctgtc cgcctttctc ccttcgggaa gcgtggcgct ttctcatagc tcacgctgta
     6781 ggtatctcag ttcggtgtag gtcgttcgct ccaagctggg ctgtgtgcac gaaccccccg
     6841 ttcagcccga ccgctgcgcc ttatccggta actatcgtct tgagtccaac ccggtaagac
     6901 acgacttatc gccactggca gcagccactg gtaacaggat tagcagagcg aggtatgtag
     6961 gcggtgctac agagttcttg aagtggtggc ctaactacgg ctacactaga agaacagtat
     7021 ttggtatctg cgctctgctg aagccagtta ccttcggaaa aagagttggt agctcttgat
     7081 ccggcaaaca aaccaccgct ggtagcggtg gtttttttgt ttgcaagcag cagattacgc
     7141 gcagaaaaaa aggatctcaa gaagatcctt tgatcttttc tacggggtct gacgctcagt
     7201 ggaacgaaaa ctcacgttaa gggattttgg tcatgagatt atcaaaaagg atcttcacct
     7261 agatcctttt aaattaaaaa tgaagtttta aatcaatcta aagtatatat gagtaaactt
     7321 ggtctgacag ttaccaatgc ttaatcagtg aggcacctat ctcagcgatc tgtctatttc
     7381 gttcatccat agttgcctga ctccccgtcg tgtagataac tacgatacgg gagggcttac
     7441 catctggccc cagtgctgca atgataccgc gagacccacg ctcaccggct ccagatttat
     7501 cagcaataaa ccagccagcc ggaagggccg agcgcagaag tggtcctgca actttatccg
     7561 cctccatcca gtctattaat tgttgccggg aagctagagt aagtagttcg ccagttaata
     7621 gtttgcgcaa cgttgttgcc attgctacag gcatcgtggt gtcacgctcg tcgtttggta
     7681 tggcttcatt cagctccggt tcccaacgat caaggcgagt tacatgatcc cccatgttgt
     7741 gcaaaaaagc ggttagctcc ttcggtcctc cgatcgttgt cagaagtaag ttggccgcag
     7801 tgttatcact catggttatg gcagcactgc ataattctct tactgtcatg ccatccgtaa
     7861 gatgcttttc tgtgactggt gagtactcaa ccaagtcatt ctgagaatag tgtatgcggc
     7921 gaccgagttg ctcttgcccg gcgtcaatac gggataatac cgcgccacat agcagaactt
     7981 taaaagtgct catcattgga aaacgttctt cggggcgaaa actctcaagg atcttaccgc
     8041 tgttgagatc cagttcgatg taacccactc gtgcacccaa ctgatcttca gcatctttta
     8101 ctttcaccag cgtttctggg tgagcaaaaa caggaaggca aaatgccgca aaaaagggaa
     8161 taagggcgac acggaaatgt tgaatactca tactcttcct ttttcaatat tattgaagca
     8221 tttatcaggg ttattgtctc atgagcggat acatatttga atgtatttag aaaaataaac
     8281 aaataggggt tccgcgcaca tttccccgaa aagtgccacc tgacgtcgac ggatcgggag
     8341 atctcccgat cccctatggt gcactctcag tacaatctgc tctgatgccg catagttaag
     8401 ccagtatctg ctccctgctt gtgtgttgga ggtcgctgag tagtgcgcga gcaaaattta
     8461 agctacaaca aggcaaggct tgaccgacaa ttgcatgaag aatctgctta gggttaggcg
     8521 ttttgcgctg cttcgcgatg tacgggccag atatacgcgt t
//
